>Addgene plasmid #87468 | HD-11 | addgene full sequence | sequence record 174651 | Addgene NGS Result
CTAAATTGTAAGCGTTAATATTTTGTTAAAATTCGCGTTAAATTTTTGTTAAATCAGCTCATTTTTTAAC
CAATAGGCCGAAATCGGCAAAATCCCTTATAAATCAAAAGAATAGACCGAGATAGGGTTGAGTGGCCGCT
ACAGGGCGCTCCCATTCGCCATTCAGGCTGCGCAACTGTTGGGAAGGGCGTTTCGGTGCGGGCCTCTTCG
CTATTACGCCAGCTGGCGAAAGGGGGATGTGCTGCAAGGCGATTAAGTTGGGTAACGCCAGGGTTTTCCC
AGTCACGACGTTGTAAAACGACGGCCAGTGAGCGCGACGTAATACGACTCACTATAGGGCGAATTGGCGG
AAGGCCGTCAAGGCCTAGGCGCGCCATGAGCTCGTATCCTGCAGTTAACGCCCGACCAGGTTGTTGCAAT
CGCGTCGCACGACGGGGGAAAGCAAGCCCTGGAAACCGTGCAAAGGTTGTTGCCGGTGTTGTGCCAAGCG
CACGGCTTAACGCCGGCCCAAGTAGTCCTGCAGGATACGGTACCTCTTAATTAACTGGCCTCATGGGCCT
TCCGCTCACTGCCCGCTTTCCAGTCGGGAAACCTGTCGTGCCAGCTGCATTAACATGGTCATAGCTGTTT
CCTTGCGTATTGGGCGCTCTCCGCTTCCTCGCTCACTGACTCGCTGCGCTCGGTCGTTCGGGTAAAGCCT
GGGGTGCCTAATGAGCAAAAGGCCAGCAAAAGGCCAGGAACCGTAAAAAGGCCGCGTTGCTGGCGTTTTT
CCATAGGCTCCGCCCCCCTGACGAGCATCACAAAAATCGACGCTCAAGTCAGAGGTGGCGAAACCCGACA
GGACTATAAAGATACCAGGCGTTTCCCCCTGGAAGCTCCCTCGTGCGCTCTCCTGTTCCGACCCTGCCGC
TTACCGGATACCTGTCCGCCTTTCTCCCTTCGGGAAGCGTGGCGCTTTCTCATAGCTCACGCTGTAGGTA
TCTCAGTTCGGTGTAGGTCGTTCGCTCCAAGCTGGGCTGTGTGCACGAACCCCCCGTTCAGCCCGACCGC
TGCGCCTTATCCGGTAACTATCGTCTTGAGTCCAACCCGGTAAGACACGACTTATCGCCACTGGCAGCAG
CCACTGGTAACAGGATTAGCAGAGCGAGGTATGTAGGCGGTGCTACAGAGTTCTTGAAGTGGTGGCCTAA
CTACGGCTACACTAGAAGAACAGTATTTGGTATCTGCGCTCTGCTGAAGCCAGTTACCTTCGGAAAAAGA
GTTGGTAGCTCTTGATCCGGCAAACAAACCACCGCTGGTAGCGGTGGTTTTTTTGTTTGCAAGCAGCAGA
TTACGCGCAGAAAAAAAGGATCTCAAGAAGATCCTTTGATCTTTTCTACGGGGTCTGACGCTCAGTGGAA
CGAAAACTCACGTTAAGGGATTTTGGTCATGAGATTATCAAAAAGGATCTTCACCTAGATCCTTTTAAAT
TAAAAATGAAGTTTTAAATCAATCTAAAGTATATATGAGTAAACTTGGTCTGACAGTTACCAATGCTTAA
TCAGTGAGGCACCTATCTCAGCGATCTGTCTATTTCGTTCATCCATAGTTGCCTGACTCCCCGTCGTGTA
GATAACTACGATACGGGAGGGCTTACCATCTGGCCCCAGTGCTGCAATGATACCGCGAGAACCACGCTCA
CCGGCTCCAGATTTATCAGCAATAAACCAGCCAGCCGGAAGGGCCGAGCGCAGAAGTGGTCCTGCAACTT
TATCCGCCTCCATCCAGTCTATTAATTGTTGCCGGGAAGCTAGAGTAAGTAGTTCGCCAGTTAATAGTTT
GCGCAACGTTGTTGCCATTGCTACAGGCATCGTGGTGTCACGCTCGTCGTTTGGTATGGCTTCATTCAGC
TCCGGTTCCCAACGATCAAGGCGAGTTACATGATCCCCCATGTTGTGCAAAAAAGCGGTTAGCTCCTTCG
GTCCTCCGATCGTTGTCAGAAGTAAGTTGGCCGCAGTGTTATCACTCATGGTTATGGCAGCACTGCATAA
TTCTCTTACTGTCATGCCATCCGTAAGATGCTTTTCTGTGACTGGTGAGTACTCAACCAAGTCATTCTGA
GAATAGTGTATGCGGCGACCGAGTTGCTCTTGCCCGGCGTCAATACGGGATAATACCGCGCCACATAGCA
GAACTTTAAAAGTGCTCATCATTGGAAAACGTTCTTCGGGGCGAAAACTCTCAAGGATCTTACCGCTGTT
GAGATCCAGTTCGATGTAACCCACTCGTGCACCCAACTGATCTTCAGCATCTTTTACTTTCACCAGCGTT
TCTGGGTGAGCAAAAACAGGAAGGCAAAATGCCGCAAAAAAGGGAATAAGGGCGACACGGAAATGTTGAA
TACTCATACTCTTCCTTTTTCAATATTATTGAAGCATTTATCAGGGTTATTGTCTCATGAGCGGATACAT
ATTTGAATGTATTTAGAAAAATAAACAAATAGGGGTTCCGCGCACATTTCCCCGAAAAGTGCCAC
Features (pLannotate 1.2.2; 9 found; start..end, strand, type, name):
      3..134     -  rep_origin     M13 ori (fragment): M13 bacteriophage origin of replication; arrow indicates direction of (+) strand synthesis
    155..311     -  CDS            lacZα (fragment): LacZα fragment of β-galactosidase; lacZ fragment
    320..338     +  promoter       T7 promoter: promoter for bacteriophage T7 RNA polymerase
    368..496     +  CDS            avrXa10 (fragment): AVX10_XANOO - Experimental evidence at protein level: Swiss-Prot protein existence level 1. Avirulence protein. Induces the hypersensitive response (HR)in rice plants carrying the resistance gene Xa10. Activity depends on the presence of the core repeat domains; replacement with repeat domains from other proteins (AvrBs3 of X.euvesicatoria (AC P14727) or AvrXa7 of this organism) does not elicit the HR. Probably acts as a transcription factor in its host plant (rice) to induce plant resistance or disease. From Xanthomonas oryzae pv. oryzae.
    566..613     -  CDS            lacI (fragment): lac repressor; lacI; The lac repressor binds to the lac operator to inhibit transcription in E. coli. This inhibition can be relieved by adding lactose or isopropyl-β-D-thiogalactopyranoside (IPTG).
    650..690     -  rep_origin     RSF ori (fragment): Plasmids containing the RSF 1030 origin of replication can be propagated in E. coli cells that contain additional plasmids with compatible origins.
    768..1356    -  rep_origin     ori: high-copy-number ColE1/pMB1/pBR322/pUC origin of replication
   1527..2387    -  CDS            AmpR: β-lactamase; bla; confers resistance to ampicillin, carbenicillin, and related antibiotics
   2388..2492    -  promoter       AmpR promoter: bla
