[The description below was written by a language model from this plasmid's Addgene catalogue record and pLannotate feature annotations shown in this document.]
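Description:
HD-11 is a small (about 2.5 kb) bacterial storage plasmid built on the pMA gene-synthesis backbone. It holds a single synthetic TAL effector repeat fragment that serves as a template for preparing a library of TALE DNA-binding-domain modules. It is maintained in E. coli at high copy through a ColE1/pUC-type origin of replication, and selection relies on ampicillin resistance from a β-lactamase gene driven by its own bla promoter. The record lists no mammalian, plant or viral elements, so the plasmid appears to be a cloning and template vector only, not an expression construct.

The insert is annotated as a roughly 130 bp fragment with similarity to AvrXa10, a Xanthomonas oryzae TAL effector, which is consistent with one synthetic repeat unit of the TALE central repeat domain. By standard TALE nomenclature, "HD" would denote the repeat-variable diresidue that specifies cytosine, and "11" probably indicates the position this module occupies in an assembled array, but the record does not spell out either meaning. A T7 promoter lies just upstream of the insert. The remaining annotations (partial M13 ori, lacZα, lacI and RSF ori fragments) are short backbone remnants or partial matches and are unlikely to be functional parts.

The stated purpose is library amplification of fragment HD-11. The plasmid is thus a source from which this repeat fragment is amplified, giving building blocks for an isothermal-assembly method that joins individual repeat modules into custom TALE DNA-binding domains for TALENs and related synthetic biology uses. The cloning method used to insert the fragment is not recorded.
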