Addgene plasmid #87468: HD-11
Purpose: For library amplification of fragment HD-11
Depositing lab: Steve Pollard. Depositing organization: University of Edinburgh. Publication: STAR: a simple TAL effector assembly reaction using isothermal assembly. Gogolok S, Garcia-Diaz C, Pollard SM. Sci Rep. 2016 Sep 12;6:33209. doi: 10.1038/srep33209. PubMed 27615025.
Backbone
  Vector backbone: pMA
  Backbone manufacturer: Life Technologies
  Vector type: TALEN, Synthetic Biology ; TALE DBD library preparation
Growth in bacteria
  Bacterial resistance: Ampicillin, 100 μg/mL
  Growth temperature: 37°C
  Growth strain: DH5alpha
  Copy number: High Copy
Gene/Insert
  Gene/Insert name: HD-11
  Species: Synthetic
  Cloning method: Unknown
Terms and licenses: Academic/Nonprofit Terms; Industry Terms: Not Available to Industry
How to cite: HD-11 was a gift from Steve Pollard (Addgene plasmid # 87468 ; http://n2t.net/addgene:87468 ; RRID:Addgene_87468)
