>Addgene plasmid #87468 | HD-11 | depositor partial sequence | sequence record 170586 | HD-11 RVD flanked by BciVI sites
GTATCCTGCAGTTAACGCCCGACCAGGTTGTTGCAATCGCGTCGCACGACGGGGGAAAGCAAGCCCTGGA
AACCGTGCAAAGGTTGTTGCCGGTGTTGTGCCAAGCGCACGGCTTAACGCCGGCCCAAGTAGTCCTGCAG
GATAC
